Addgene plasmid #66380: GPR88-Tango
Purpose: Expression of G protein-coupled receptors for PRESTO-Tango: parallel receptorome expression and screening via transcriptional output, with transcriptional activation following arrestin translocation
Depositing lab: Bryan Roth. Publication: PRESTO-Tango as an open-source resource for interrogation of the druggable human GPCRome. Kroeze WK, Sassano MF, Huang XP, Lansu K, McCorvy JD, Giguere PM, Sciaky N, Roth BL. Nat Struct Mol Biol. 2015 May;22(5):362-9. doi: 10.1038/nsmb.3014. Epub 2015 Apr 20. PubMed 25895059.
Backbone
  Vector backbone: empty Tango
  Backbone size w/o insert (bp): 6632
  Vector type: Mammalian Expression
  Selectable markers: Neomycin (select with G418)
Growth in bacteria
  Bacterial resistance: Ampicillin, 100 μg/mL
  Growth temperature: 37°C
  Growth strain: DH5alpha
  Copy number: High Copy
Gene/Insert
  Gene/Insert name: GPR88
  Species: H. sapiens (human)
  Insert size (bp): 1152
  Entrez Gene: GPR88 (a.k.a. COCPMR, STRG)
  Promoter: CMV
  Tag / fusion protein: FLAG (N terminal on backbone)
  Cloning method: Restriction Enzyme; 5′ cloning site NotI (not destroyed); 3′ cloning site XhoI (unknown if destroyed)
  Sequencing primers: 5′ CMV-F; 3′ Tet-R
Terms and licenses: Academic/Nonprofit Terms; Industry Terms: Not Available to Industry
Depositor comments: Please note: Most of the PRESTO-Tango vectors do not contain the XhoI cut site downstream of the tTA sequence and instead carry an XbaI site. If you need to perform an XhoI digest we recommend sequencing with a forward primer at the C-terminus of tTA to determine which of the two sites is present. Suggested primer: 5-gagctccacttagacggcgagg-3. Original backbone was pcDNA3.1(+). These plasmids were generated as part of the Illuminating the Druggable Genome (IDG) program sponsored by the NIH Common Fund. The goal of this program is to identify, gather, and distribute information and resources for proteins that currently are not well-studied yet belong to commonly drug-targeted protein families: protein kinases, non-olfactory G-protein coupled receptors (GPCRs), and ion channels. The IDG program is designed to develop fundamental research tools for understudied proteins, elucidate their function, and disseminate the IDG-related resources and data to the greater scientific community.
How to cite: GPR88-Tango was a gift from Bryan Roth (Addgene plasmid # 66380 ; http://n2t.net/addgene:66380 ; RRID:Addgene_66380)
