[The description below was written by a language model from this plasmid's Addgene catalogue record.]
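Description:
GPR88-Tango is a mammalian expression plasmid from the PRESTO-Tango collection, built on an "empty Tango" backbone of about 6.6 kb that was itself derived from pcDNA3.1(+). It is propagated as a high-copy plasmid in E. coli under ampicillin selection, and it carries a neomycin resistance marker so that transfected mammalian cells can be selected with G418. The record gives only catalogue fields with no feature table, so the replication origins and polyadenylation signals are not itemised.

The payload is the human GPR88 coding sequence (about 1.15 kb), an orphan, understudied G protein-coupled receptor, expressed from the CMV promoter. The receptor is cloned in frame with an N-terminal FLAG tag supplied by the backbone, which allows detection of the expressed receptor. The depositor notes also refer to a tTA (tetracycline transactivator) sequence lying downstream of the insert. This fits the stated design principle: transcriptional activation following arrestin translocation. In Tango-type assays, agonist-driven arrestin recruitment to the receptor leads to release of the receptor-linked transactivator, which then drives a reporter gene in the host cell. The record does not list the other modules of the fusion, such as any protease cleavage site. The 5′ cloning site is NotI. The 3′ site is recorded as XhoI, but the depositor cautions that most vectors in the set carry an XbaI site downstream of tTA instead.

The construct is intended for parallel, G protein-independent screening of ligands across the druggable GPCRome. It was generated under an NIH programme that develops tools for poorly characterised members of drug-targeted protein families.
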