>Addgene plasmid #66380 | GPR88-Tango | depositor partial sequence | sequence record 113373 | empty Tango
GACGGATCGGGAGATCTCCCGATCCCCTATGGTGCACTCTCAGTACAATCTGCTCTGATGCCGCATAGTT
AAGCCAGTATCTGCTCCCTGCTTGTGTGTTGGAGGTCGCTGAGTAGTGCGCGAGCAAAATTTAAGCTACA
ACAAGGCAAGGCTTGACCGACAATTGCATGAAGAATCTGCTTAGGGTTAGGCGTTTTGCGCTGCTTCGCG
ATGTACGGGCCAGATATACGCGTTGACATTGATTATTGACTAGTTATTAATAGTAATCAATTACGGGGTC
ATTAGTTCATAGCCCATATATGGAGTTCCGCGTTACATAACTTACGGTAAATGGCCCGCCTGGCTGACCG
CCCAACGACCCCCGCCCATTGACGTCAATAATGACGTATGTTCCCATAGTAACGCCAATAGGGACTTTCC
ATTGACGTCAATGGGTGGAGTATTTACGGTAAACTGCCCACTTGGCAGTACATCAAGTGTATCATATGCC
AAGTACGCCCCCTATTGACGTCAATGACGGTAAATGGCCCGCCTGGCATTATGCCCAGTACATGACCTTA
TGGGACTTTCCTACTTGGCAGTACATCTACGTATTAGTCATCGCTATTACCATGGTGATGCGGTTTTGGC
AGTACATCAATGGGCGTGGATAGCGGTTTGACTCACGGGGATTTCCAAGTCTCCACCCCATTGACGTCAA
TGGGAGTTTGTTTTGGCACCAAAATCAACGGGACTTTCCAAAATGTCGTAACAACTCCGCCCCATTGACG
CAAATGGGCGGTAGGCGTGTACGGTGGGAGGTCTATATAAGCAGAGCTCTCTGGCTAACTAGAGAACCCA
CTGCTTACTGGCTTATCGAAATTAATACGACTCACTATAGGGAGACCCAAGCTGGCTAGCGTTTAAACTT
AAGCTTGGTACCGAGCTCGGATCCACTAGTCCAGTGTGGTGGAATTCTGCAGATATCCAGCACAGTGGCG
GCCGCGCCACCATGAAGACGATCATCGCCCTGAGCTACATCTTCTGCCTGGTATTCGCCGACTACAAGGA
CGATGATGACGCCAGCATCGATACCGGTGGACGCACCCCACCCAGCCTGGGTCCCCAAGATGAGTCCTGC
ACCACCGCCAGCTCCTCCCTGGCCAAGGACACTTCATCGACCGGTGAGAACCTGTACTTCCAGCTAAGAT
TAGATAAAAGTAAAGTGATTAACAGCGCATTAGAGCTGCTTAATGAGGTCGGAATCGAAGGTTTAACAAC
CCGTAAACTCGCCCAGAAGCTAGGTGTAGAGCAGCCTACATTGTATTGGCATGTAAAAAATAAGCGGGCT
TTGCTCGACGCCTTAGCCATTGAGATGTTAGATAGGCACCATACTCACTTTTGCCCTTTAGAAGGGGAAA
GCTGGCAAGATTTTTTACGTAATAACGCTAAAAGTTTTAGATGTGCTTTACTAAGTCATCGCGATGGAGC
AAAAGTACATTTAGGTACACGGCCTACAGAAAAACAGTATGAAACTCTCGAAAATCAATTAGCCTTTTTA
TGCCAACAAGGTTTTTCACTAGAGAATGCATTATATGCACTCAGCGCTGTGGGGCATTTTACTTTAGGTT
GCGTATTGGAAGATCAAGAGCATCAAGTCGCTAAAGAAGAAAGGGAAACACCTACTACTGATAGTATGCC
GCCATTATTACGACAAGCTATCGAATTATTTGATCACCAAGGTGCAGAGCCAGCCTTCTTATTCGGCCTT
GAATTGATCATATGCGGATTAGAAAAACAACTTAAATGTGAAAGTGGGTCCGCGTACAGCCGCGCGCGTA
CGAAAAACAATTACGGGTCTACCATCGAGGGCCTGCTCGATCTCCCGGACGACGACGCCCCCGAAGAGGC
GGGGCTGGCGGCTCCGCGCCTGTCCTTTCTCCCCGCGGGACACACGCGCAGACTGTCGACGGCCCCCCCG
ACCGATGTCAGCCTGGGGGACGAGCTCCACTTAGACGGCGAGGACGTGGCGATGGCGCATGCCGACGCGC
TAGACGATTTCGATCTGGACATGTTGGGGGACGGGGATTCCCCGGGTCCGGGATTTACCCCCCACGACTC
CGCCCCCTACGGCGCTCTGGATATGGCCGACTTCGAGTTTGAGCAGATGTTTACCGATGCCCTTGGAATT
GACGAGTACGGTGGGTAGCTCGAGTCTAGAGGGCCCGTTTAAACCCGCTGATCAGCCTCGACTGTGCCTT
CTAGTTGCCAGCCATCTGTTGTTTGCCCCTCCCCCGTGCCTTCCTTGACCCTGGAAGGTGCCACTCCCAC
TGTCCTTTCCTAATAAAATGAGGAAATTGCATCGCATTGTCTGAGTAGGTGTCATTCTATTCTGGGGGGT
GGGGTGGGGCAGGACAGCAAGGGGGAGGATTGGGAAGACAATAGCAGGCATGCTGGGGATGCGGTGGGCT
CTATGGCTTCTGAGGCGGAAAGAACCAGCTGGGGCTCTAGGGGGTATCCCC
[124 nt withheld, positions 2502-2625]
C
[91 nt withheld, positions 2627-2717]
A
[49 nt withheld, positions 2719-2767]
CCTTTGACGTTGGAGTCCACGTTCTTT
[37 nt withheld, positions 2795-2831]
ACCCTATCTCGGTCTATTCTTTTGATTTATAAGGGATTTTGCCGATTTCGGCCTATTGGTTAAAAAATGA
GCTGATTTAACAAAAATTTAACGCGAATTAATTCTGTGGAATGTGTGTCAGTTAGGGTGTGGAAAGTCCC
CAGGCTCCCCAGCAGGCAGAAGTATGCAAAGCATGCATCTCAATTAGTCAGCAACCAGGTGTGGAAAGTC
CCCAGGCTCCCCAGCAGGCAGAAGTATGCAAAGCATGCATCTCAATTAGTCAGCAACCATAGTCCCGCCC
CTAACTCCGCCCATCCCGCCCCTAACTCCGCCCAGTTCCGCCCATTCTCCGCCCCATGGCTGACTAATTT
TTTTTATTTATGCAGAGGCCGAGGCCGCCTCTGCCTCTGAGCTATTCCAGAAGTAGTGAGGAGGCTTTTT
TGGAGGCCTAGGCTTTTGCAAAAAGCTCCCGGGAGCTTGTATATCCATTTTCGGATCTGATCAAGAGACA
GGATGAGGATCGTTTCGCATGATTGAACAAGATGGATTGCACGCAGGTTCTCCGGCCGCTTGGGTGGAGA
GGCTATTCGGCTATGACTGGGCACAACAGACAATCGGCTGCTCTGATGCCGCCGTGTTCCGGCTGTCAGC
GCAGGGGCGCCCGGTTCTTTTTGTCAAGACCGACCTGTCCGGTGCCCTGAATGAACTGCAGGACGAGGCA
GCGCGGCTATCGTGGCTGGCCACGACGGGCGTTCCTTGCGCAGCTGTGCTCGACGTTGTCACTGAAGCGG
GAAGGGACTGGCTGCTATTGGGCGAAGTGCCGGGGCAGGATCTCCTGTCATCTCACCTTGCTCCTGCCGA
GAAAGTATCCATCATGGCTGATGCAATGCGGCGGCTGCATACGCTTGATCCGGCTACCTGCCCATTCGAC
CACCAAGCGAAACATCGCATCGAGCGAGCACGTACTCGGATGGAAGCCGGTCTTGTCGATCAGGATGATC
TGGACGAAGAGCATCAGGGGCTCGCGCCAGCCGAACTGTTCGCCAGGCTCAAGGCGCGCATGCCCGACGG
CGAGGATCTCGTCGTGACCCATGGCGATGCCTGCTTGCCGAATATCATGGTGGAAAATGGCCGCTTTTCT
GGATTCATCGACTGTGGCCGGCTGGGTGTGGCGGACCGCTATCAGGACATAGCGTTGGCTACCCGTGATA
TTGCTGAAGAGCTTGGCGGCGAATGGGCTGACCGCTTCCTCGTGCTTTACGGTATCGCCGCTCCCGATTC
GCAGCGCATCGCCTTCTATCGCCTTCTTGACGAGTTCTTCTGAGCGGGACTCTGGGGTTCGAAATGACCG
ACCAAGCGACGCCCAACCTGCCATCACGAGATTTCGATTCCACCGCCGCCTTCTATGAAAGGTTGGGCTT
CGGAATCGTTTTCCGGGACGCCGGCTGGATGATCCTCCAGCGCGGGGATCTCATGCTGGAGTTCTTCGCC
CACCCCAACTTGTTTATTGCAGCTTATAATGGTTACAAATAAAGCAATAGCATCACAAATTTCACAAATA
AAGCATTTTTTTCACTGCATTCTAGTTGTGGTTTGTCCAAACTCATCAATGTATCTTATCATGTCTGTAT
ACCGTCGACCTCTAGCTAGAGCTTGGCGTAATCATGGTCATAGCTGTTTCCTGTGTGAAATTGTTATCCG
CTCACAATTCCACACAACATACGAGCCGGAAGCATAAAGTGTAAAGCCTGGGGTGCCTAATGAGTGAGCT
AACTCACATTAATTGCGTTGCGCTCACTGCCCGCTTTCCAGTCGGGAAACCTGTCGTGCCAGCTGCATTA
ATGAATCGGCCAACGCGCGGGGAGAGGCGGTTTGCGTATTGGGCGCTCTTCCGCTTCCTCGCTCACTGAC
TCGCTGCGCTCGGTCGTTCGGCTGCGGCGAGCGGTATCAGCTCACTCAAAGGCGGTAATACGGTTATCCA
CAGAATCAGGGGATAACGCAGGAAAGAACATGTGAGCAAAAGGCCAGCAAAAGGCCAGGAACCGTAAAAA
GGCCGCGTTGCTGGCGTTTTTCCATAGGCTCCGCCCCCCTGACGAGCATCACAAAAATCGACGCTCAAGT
CAGAGGTGGCGAAACCCGACAGGACTATAAAGATACCAGGCGTTTCCCCCTGGAAGCTCCCTCGTGCGCT
CTCCTGTTCCGACCCTGCCGCTTACCGGATACCTGTCCGCCTTTCTCCCTTCGGGAAGCGTGGCGCTTTC
TCATAGCTCACGCTGTAGGTATCTCAGTTCGGTGTAGGTCGTTCGCTCCAAGCTGGGCTGTGTGCACGAA
CCCCCCGTTCAGCCCGACCGCTGCGCCTTATCCGGTAACTATCGTCTTGAGTCCAACCCGGTAAGACACG
ACTTATCGCCACTGGCAGCAGCCACTGGTAACAGGATTAGCAGAGCGAGGTATGTAGGCGGTGCTACAGA
GTTCTTGAAGTGGTGGCCTAACTACGGCTACACTAGAAGAACAGTATTTGGTATCTGCGCTCTGCTGAAG
CCAGTTACCTTCGGAAAAAGAGTTGGTAGCTCTTGATCCGGCAAACAAACCACCGCTGGTAGCGGTTTTT
TTGTTTGCAAGCAGCAGATTACGCGCAGAAAAAAAGGATCTCAAGAAGATCCTTTGATCTTTTCTACGGG
GTCTGACGCTCAGTGGAACGAAAACTCACGTTAAGGGATTTTGGTCATGAGATTATCAAAAAGGATCTTC
ACCTAGATCCTTTTAAATTAAAAATGAAGTTTTAAATCAATCTAAAGTATATATGAGTAAACTTGGTCTG
ACAGTTACCAATGCTTAATCAGTGAGGCACCTATCTCAGCGATCTGTCTATTTCGTTCATCCATAGTTGC
CTGACTCCCCGTCGTGTAGATAACTACGATACGGGAGGGCTTACCATCTGGCCCCAGTGCTGCAATGATA
CCGCGAGACCCACGCTCACCGGCTCCAGATTTATCAGCAATAAACCAGCCAGCCGGAAGGGCCGAGCGCA
GAAGTGGTCCTGCAACTTTATCCGCCTCCATCCAGTCTATTAATTGTTGCCGGGAAGCTAGAGTAAGTAG
TTCGCCAGTTAATAGTTTGCGCAACGTTGTTGCCATTGCTACAGGCATCGTGGTGTCACGCTCGTCGTTT
GGTATGGCTTCATTCAGCTCCGGTTCCCAACGATCAAGGCGAGTTACATGATCCCCCATGTTGTGCAAAA
AAGCGGTTAGCTCCTTCGGTCCTCCGATCGTTGTCAGAAGTAAGTTGGCCGCAGTGTTATCACTCATGGT
TATGGCAGCACTGCATAATTCTCTTACTGTCATGCCATCCGTAAGATGCTTTTCTGTGACTGGTGAGTAC
TCAACCAAGTCATTCTGAGAATAGTGTATGCGGCGACCGAGTTGCTCTTGCCCGGCGTCAATACGGGATA
ATACCGCGCCACATAGCAGAACTTTAAAAGTGCTCATCATTGGAAAACGTTCTTCGGGGCGAAAACTCTC
AAGGATCTTACCGCTGTTGAGATCCAGTTCGATGTAACCCACTCGTGCACCCAACTGATCTTCAGCATCT
TTTACTTTCACCAGCGTTTCTGGGTGAGCAAAAACAGGAAGGCAAAATGCCGCAAAAAAGGGAATAAGGG
CGACACGGAAATGTTGAATACTCATACTCTTCCTTTTTCAATATTATTGAAGCATTTATCAGGGTTATTG
TCTCATGAGCGGATACATATTTGAATGTATTTAGAAAAATAAACAAATAGGGGTTCCGCGCACATTTCCC
CGAAAAGTGCCACCTGACGTC
