>Addgene plasmid #66380 | GPR88-Tango | depositor partial sequence | sequence record 113374 | GPR88
ATGACTAACAGCTCAAGTACGAGCACTAGTTCAACGACTGGAGGAAGTCTGTTGCTCTTGTGCGAAGAGG
AGGAATCCTGGGCTGGAAGAAGGATACCAGTGTCACTGCTGTACTCCGGACTGGCTATCGGCGGCACACT
GGCGAATGGCATGGTGATTTATTTGGTATCCTCCTTCAGAAAACTTCAGACAACCTCTAACGCATTCATT
GTTAACGGATGCGCTGCCGACCTCAGCGTGTGCGCTCTGTGGATGCCCCAAGAAGCCGTCCTGGGGCTTC
TTCCGACCGGCAGCGCCGAGCCACCCGCGGATTGGGACGGAGCAGGCGGAAGCTACCGACTTCTGCGGGG
AGGCCTGCTGGGCCTGGGACTTACCGTGAGCCTGTTGAGTCATTGTTTGGTAGCATTGAACAGGTATCTC
CTTATCACACGGGCCCCCGCCACGTACCAGGCACTGTACCAGCGGCGCCACACCGCCGGAATGCTGGCAC
TTTCATGGGCGCTGGCCCTCGGCCTGGTCTTGCTCTTGCCACCATGGGCACCACGGCCCGGGGCAGCTCC
ACCGAGGGTGCACTATCCTGCCCTCCTCGCCGCTGCTGCTCTGCTGGCTCAAACAGCACTGCTCCTTCAC
TGTTACCTGGGTATAGTAAGAAGGGTCAGGGTCAGCGTGAAGCGCGTGTCCGTGCTGAATTTTCATTTGC
TCCACCAGCTGCCTGGATGCGCGGCTGCTGCCGCTGCTTTCCCCGGAGCTCAGCACGCCCCTGGGCCTGG
AGGCGCTGCTCACCCCGCTCAGGCCCAGCCTCTCCCACCAGCTCTGCACCCCCGGAGAGCTCAGCGACGG
TTGTCTGGGTTGAGTGTTCTCCTGCTGTGTTGCGTGTTCCTGCTGGCAACACAGCCCCTGGTGTGGGTGA
GTCTCGCTTCTGGCTTCAGTCTCCCCGTGCCTTGGGGTGTCCAAGCCGCCTCTTGGCTGCTGTGCTGCGC
ACTCTCAGCTCTGAATCCACTCCTGTACACTTGGCGAAACGAGGAATTCAGGAGGTCAGTGCGCTCAGTT
CTGCCGGGGGTGGGAGACGCTGCCGCGGCTGCTGTGGCTGCGACTGCCGTGCCTGCTGTTAGCCAGGCTC
AGCTGGGTACCCGGGCCGCAGGCCAGCACTGG
