>Addgene plasmid #66380 | GPR88-Tango | addgene partial sequence | sequence record 119895 | Tet-R 5'-GGCGAGTTTACGGGTTGTTA-3'
GCTCTAATGCGCTGTTAATCACTTTACTTTTATCTAATCTTAGCTGGAAGTACAGGTTCTCACCGGTCGA
TGAAGTGTCCTTGGCCAGGGAGGAGCTGGCGGTGGTGCAGGACTCATCTTGGGGACCCAGGCTGGGTGGG
GTGCGTCCACCGGTATCGATCCAGTGCTGGCCTGCGGCCCGGGTACCCAGCTGAGCCTGGCTAACAGCAG
GCACGGCAGTCGCAGCCACAGCAGCCGCGGCAGCGTCTCCCACCCCCGGCAGAACTGAGCGCACTGACCT
CCTGAATTCCTCGTTTCGCCAAGTGTACAGGAGTGGATTCAGAGCTGAGAGTGCGCAGCACAGCAGCCAA
GAGGCGGCTTGGACACCCCAAGGCACGGGGAGACTGAAGCCAGAAGCGAGACTCACCCACACCAGGGGCT
GTGTTGCCAGCAGGAACACGCAACACAGCAGGAGAACACTCAACCCAGACAACCGTCGCTGAGCTCTCCG
GGGGTGCAGAGCTGGTGGGAGAGGCTGGGCCTGAGCGGGGTGAGCAGCGCCTCCAGGCCCAGGGGCGTGC
TGAGCTCCGGGGAAAGCAGCGGCAGCAGCCGCGCATCCAGGCAGCTGGTGGAGCAAATGAAAATTCAGCA
CGGACACGCGCTTCACGCTGACCCTGACCCTTCTTACTATACCCAGGTAACAGTGAAGGAGCAGTGCTGT
TTGAGCCAGCAGAGCAGCAGCGGCGAGGAGGGCAGGATAGTGCACCCTCGGTGGAGCTGCCCCGGGCCGT
GGTGCCCATGGTGGCAAGAGCAAGACCAGGCCGAGGGCCAGCGCCCATGAAAGTGCCAGCATTCCGGCGG
TGTGGCGCCGCTGGTACAGTGCCTGGTACGTGGCGGGGGCCCGTGTGATAAGGAGATACCTGTTCAATGC
TACCAAACAATGACTCAACAGGCTCACGGTAAGTCCCAGGCCCAGCAGGCCTCCCCGCAGAAGTCGGTAG
CTTCCGCCTGCTCCGTCCCAATCCGCGGGTGGCTCG
