>Addgene plasmid #66380 | GPR88-Tango | addgene partial sequence | sequence record 119896 | CMV-F 5'-CGCAAATGGGCGGTAGGCGTG-3'
GCTCTCTGGCTAACTAGAGAACCCACTGCTTACTGGCTTATCGAAATTAATACGACTCACTATAGGGAGA
CCCAAGCTGGCTAGCGTTTAAACTTAAGCTTGGTACCGAGCTCGGATCCACTAGTCCAGTGTGGTGGAAT
TCTGCAGATATCCAGCACAGTGGCGGCCGCGCCACCATGAAGACGATCATCGCCCTGAGCTACATCTTCT
GCCTGGTATTCGCCGACTACAAGGACGATGATGACGCCAGCATCGATATGACTAACAGCTCAAGTACGAG
CACTAGTTCAACGACTGGAGGAAGTCTGTTGCTCTTGTGCGAAGAGGAGGAATCCTGGGCTGGAAGAAGG
ATACCAGTGTCACTGCTGTACTCCGGACTGGCTATCGGCGGCACACTGGCGAATGGCATGGTGATTTATT
TGGTATCCTCCTTCAGAAAACTTCAGACAACCTCTAACGCATTCATTGTTAACGGATGCGCTGCCGACCT
CAGCGTGTGCGCTCTGTGGATGCCCCAAGAAGCCGTCCTGGGGCTTCTTCCGACCGGCAGCGCCGAGCCA
CCCGCGGATTGGGACGGAGCAGGCGGAAGCTACCGACTTCTGCGGGGAGGCCTGCTGGGCCTGGGACTTA
CCGTGAGCCTGTTGAGTCATTGTTTGGTAGCATTGAACAGGTATCTCCTTATCACACGGGCCCCCGCCAC
GTACCAGGCACTGTACCAGCGGCGCCACACCGCCGGAATGCTGGCACTTTCATGGGCGCTGGCCCTCGGC
CTGGTCTTGCTCTTGCCACCATGGGCACCACGGCCCGGGGCAGCTCCACCGAGGGTGCACTATCCTGCCC
TCCTCGCCGCTGCTGCTCTGCTGGCTCAAACAGCACTGCTCCTTCACTGTTACCTGGGTATAGTAAGAAG
GGTCAGGGTCAGCGTGAAGCGCGTGTCCGTGCTGAATTTTCATTTGCTCCACCAGCTGCCTGGATGCGCG
GCTGCTGCCGCTGCTTTCCCC
